>Addgene plasmid #212852 | pCYP19 | addgene full sequence | sequence record 423282 | Addgene NGS Result
ACTGACTCGCTGCACGAGGCAGACCTCAGCGCTAGCGGAGTGTATACTGGCTTACTATGTTGGCACTGAT
GAGGGTGTCAGTGAAGTGCTTCATGTGGCAGGAGAAAAAAGGCTGCACCGGTGCGTCAGCAGAATATGTG
ATACAGGATATATTCCGCTTCCTCGCTCACTGACTCGCTACGCTCGGTCGTTCGACTGCGGCGAGCGGAA
ATGGCTTACGAACGGGGCGGAGATTTCCTGGAAGATGCCAGGAAGATACTTAACAGGGAAGTGAGAGGGC
CGCGGCAAAGCCGTTTTTCCATAGGCTCCGCCCCCCTGACAAGCATCACGAAATCTGACGCTCAAATCAG
TGGTGGCGAAACCCGACAGGACTATAAAGATACCAGGCGTTTCCCCCTGGCGGCTCCCTCGTGCGCTCTC
CTGTTCCTGCCTTTCGGTTTACCGGTGTCATTCCGCTGTTATGGCCGCGTTTGTCTCATTCCACGCCTGA
CACTCAGTTCCGGGTAGGCAGTTCGCTCCAAGCTGGACTGTATGCACGAACCCCCCGTTCAGTCCGACCG
CTGCGCCTTATCCGGTAACTATCGTCTTGAGTCCAACCCGGAAAGACATGCAAAAGCACCACTGGCAGCA
GCCACTGGTAATTGATTTAGAGGAGTTAGTCTTGAAGTCATGCGCCGGTTAAGGCTAAACTGAAAGGACA
AGTTTTGGTGACTGCGCTCCTCCAAGCCAGTTACCTCGGTTCAAAGAGTTGGTAGCTCAGAGAACCTTCG
AAAAACCGCCCTGCAAGGCGGTTTTTTCGTTTTCAGAGCAAGAGATTACGCGCAGACCAAAACGATCTCA
AGAAGATCATCTTATTAAGGGGTCTGACGCTCAGTGGAACGAAAAATCAATCTAAAGTATATATGAGTAA
ACTTGGTCTGACAGTTACCTTAGAAAAACTCATCGAGCATCAAATGAAACTGCAATTTATTCATATCAGG
ATTATCAATACCATATTTTTGAAAAAGCCGTTTCTGTAATGAAGGAGAAAACTCACCGAGGCAGTTCCAT
AGGATGGCAAGATCCTGGTATCGGTCTGCGATTCCGACTCGTCCAACATCAATACAACCTATTAATTTCC
CCTCGTCAAAAATAAGGTTATCAAGTGAGAAATCACCATGAGTGACGACTGAATCCGGTGAGAATGGCAA
AAGCTTATGCATTTCTTTCCAGACTTGTTCAACAGGCCAGCCATTACGCTCGTCATCAAAATCACTCGCA
TCAACCAAACCGTTATTCATTCGTGATTGCGCCTGAGCGAGACGAAATACGCGATCGCTGTTAAAAGGAC
AATTACAAACAGGAATCGAATGCAACCGGCGCAGGAACACTGCCAGCGCATCAACAATATTTTCACCTGA
ATCAGGATATTCTTCTAATACCTGGAATGCTGTTTTCCCGGGGATCGCAGTGGTGAGTAACCATGCATCA
TCAGGAGTACGGATAAAATGCTTGATGGTCGGAAGAGGCATAAATTCCGTCAGCCAGTTTAGTCTGACCA
TCTCATCTGTAACATCATTGGCAACGCTACCTTTGCCATGTTTCAGAAACAACTCTGGCGCATCGGGCTT
CCCATACAATCGATAGATTGTCGCACCTGATTGCCCGACATTATCGCGAGCCCATTTATACCCATATAAA
TCAGCATCCATGTTGGAATTTAATCGCGGCCTGGAGCAAGACGTTTCCCGTTGAATATGGCTCATAACAC
CCCTTGTATTACTGTTTATGTAAGCAGACAGTTTTATTGTTCATGATGATATATTTTTATCTTGTGCAAT
GTACATCAGAGATTTTGAGACACAACCAATTATTGAAGGCCTCCCTAACGGGGGGCCTTTTTTTGTTTCT
GGTCTCCCAAGCGCTTAACGATCGTTGGCTGAACAAACAGACAATCTGGTCTGTTTGTATTATGGAAAAT
TTTTCTGTATAATAGATTCAACAAACAGACAATCTGGTCTGTTTGTATTATCAGCGGTCAACGCATGTGC
TTTGCGTTCTGATGAGACAGTGATGTCGAAACCGCCTCTACAAATAATTTTGTTTACACGAGGGATCTAC
AAAATAAGGAGAAAGTTATGGAAAACGTTGCGATGCCGGTCGAAATTAATGCAGCTCGTACGGGAAAACG
CGTTCTCGCCCGTGTTGCGCCAGCGATCGTGCGTGATCCGGTTAACGGCCTCGCAGATTTAGGCCGCCGC
GCGGGTGGTCGTATCGTTCGCTTAAATCTTGGTGTGCTGCGTCCGTACCTGGTCACGCACCCGGACCACG
TCCAGCATGTTATGCGCGATAATTGGACTAATTACTCTCGTCAAGGCATGTTCTGGCAGCCCTTAGGGCG
TCTGCTGGGCGATTCGATTCTCGGTGATGGCCCAGGTTGGGAGGCAAGCCGCCGTATTTTGCAGCCTCTG
TTTACCCCGAAGTACGTCGCAGCGCTGGCGGGCACAATCGCCGCAACTGTTGATGCTCGCATCGAAGAAC
TGAATGCACGCGCCAGATCCGGCGACCCTATGGACGCCGGTCGCACCATGGGTGCTATCGTTAACCAGTC
TGTTGTTCGCGTGCTGTTTGGCGATCGCATTAGTCTGCGGGACGGAGAACGTCTGACGAGCGCGTACCAC
ACCGCGGACGCGGCGGTGTTCTCTCGACTCCTGCTGCCGTTTATGCCGTACCGTGTTCCGATGCCGGGGG
ATCGTGCTTTTAAAACGGCGGTTGCGACCATCGATGAAATCATCTTCCCGCTGATCCGCCAGGTGCGCCG
TGAACCTGACGACGGCTCGGATGTGGTAAGTGCCCTCTGTCGCTCACGCGAAGCCGATGGCACTCCCCGG
GAGGACCGTCGTGTACGTGACGATTTGGTCAGCATTTACGCGGCAGCAAGCGTGACTACCGCGGCAACCT
TAACCTGGACATGGCCGCTTCTGGAAGCACATCCAGAAGTAGCTGCAAAAGTTTATGCGGAAATTGATCA
AGTCGTAGGTGATGGTCCGGCCCTTCCAGCGCACGTTCCAGAACTTCGTTATACGAAAATGGTGCTCCAG
GAGGTTATGCGACTGTATCCCAGTGGTTGGTTACTGCCACGTACCGTAGTCGAATCCGAAACACTGGGCG
GCACCCGCCTGAAAGCGGGCTCCATGGTTCTGATCTCGCCTTATGTCACCCATCGTCTGGAAGAGGTGTG
GGACAGACCGCTTGAATTTGACCCAGAGCGTTTCAGTCCTGACCGTGGGGAGCGTCGCCATCGTTACGCG
TATTTTCCCTTTGGTGGAGGCGCGCATCAGTGTGTTGGAAAACATCTGTTCTATATGGATGCTCCCTTAA
TTATGGCAGCCATTCTGAGTCGTTTTCGACCCGCAGCTCTGGGTGGACGTACGCCAGCCCCAGCTGCTAC
GGCGCTGTTACGTCCACGTGGTCGTGTCGGTTTACGACTGTTGCCAGCTAAATGCCCTGGTCCGGGCACC
CGTTAATAAGGATGAGCTCTACAAATAAGCAGAGGTGGTTGTGTTGCGAAAAAAAAAAAAAAACACCCTA
ACGGGTGTTTTTTTTTTTTTGGTGTCCCCACGTGTGGCGCTGGAGACCGTCCAATGGCGGCGCGCCATCG
AATGGTGCAAAACCTTTCGCGGTATGGCATGATAGCGCCCGGAAGAGAGTCAATTCAGGGTGGTGAATAT
GAGCCCGAAACGTCGTACCCAGGCAGAACGTGCAATGGAAACCCAGGGTAAACTGATTGCAGCAGCACTG
GGTGTTCTGCGTGAAAAAGGTTATGCAGGTTTTCGTATTGCAGATGTTCCGGGTGCAGCCGGTGTTAGCC
GTGGTGCACAGAGCCATCATTTTCCGACCAAACTGGAACTGCTGCTGGCAACCTTTGAATGGCTGTATGA
GCAGATTACCGAACGTAGCCGTGCACGTCTGGCAAAACTGAAACCGGAAGATGATGTTATTCAGCAGATG
CTGGATGATGCAGCAGATTTTTTTCTGGATGATGATTTTAGCATCGGCCTGGATCTGATTGTTGCAGCAG
ATCGTGATCCGGCACTGCGTGAAGGTATTCTGCGTACCGTTGAACGTAATCGTTTTGTTGTTGAAGATAT
GTGGCTGGGTGTGCTGGTGAGCCGTGGTCTGAGCCGTGATGATGCCGAAGATATTCTGTGGCTGATTTTT
AACAGCGTTCGTGGTCTGACAGTTCGTAGCCTGTGGCAGAAAGATAAAGAACGTTTTGAACGTGTGCGTA
ATAGCACCCTGGAAATTGCACGTGAACGTTATGCAAAATTCAAACGTTGATAAGGATCCTAATTGGTAAC
GAATCAGACAATTGACGGCTCGAGGGAGTAGCATAGGGTTTGCAGAATCCCTGCTTCGTCCATTTGACAG
GCACATTATGCATCGATGATAAGCTGTCAAACATGAGCAGATCCTCTACGCCGGACGCATCGTGGCCGGC
ATCACCGGCGCCACAGGTGCGGTTGCTGGCGCCTATATCGCCGACATCACCGATGGGGAAGATCGGGCTC
GCCACTTCGGGCTCATGAGCAAATATTTTATCTGAGGTGCTTCCTCGCTC
Features (pLannotate 1.2.2; 12 found; start..end, strand, type, name):
     28..54      +  misc_feature   bom (fragment): basis of mobility region from pBR322
    153..208     -  rep_origin     RSF ori (fragment): Plasmids containing the RSF 1030 origin of replication can be propagated in E. coli cells that contain additional plasmids with compatible origins.
    296..841     -  rep_origin     p15A ori: Plasmids containing the medium-copy-number p15A origin of replication can be propagated in E. coli cells that contain a second plasmid with the ColE1 origin.
    930..1745    -  CDS            KanR: aminoglycoside phosphotransferase; aph(3')-Ia; confers resistance to kanamycin in bacteria or G418 (Geneticin®) in eukaryotes
   1922..1949    +  protein_bind   CuO: CymR-binding P2 operator sequence from the p-cmt operon of Pseudomonas putida (Mullick et al., 2006) CymR
   1980..2007    +  protein_bind   CuO: CymR-binding P2 operator sequence from the p-cmt operon of Pseudomonas putida (Mullick et al., 2006) CymR
   2011..2066    +  ncRNA          Hammerhead 3: Accession: RF00008 - Hammerhead ribozyme (type III)
   3635..3708    +  promoter       lacIq promoter (fragment): lacI (mutant); In the lacIq allele, a single base change in the promoter boosts expression of the lacI gene about 10-fold.
   3709..4317    +  CDS            cymR: CYMR_PSEPU - Experimental evidence at transcript level: Swiss-Prot protein existence level 2. Involved in the repression of the cym and cmt operons which are responsible of the p-cymene degradation. From Pseudomonas putida (Arthrobacter siderocapsulatus).
   4422..4440    -  promoter       tet promoter (fragment): E. coli promoter for tetracycline efflux protein gene
   4450..4570    +  CDS            TcR (fragment): tetracycline efflux protein; tet; confers resistance to tetracycline
   4589..11      -  rep_origin     RSF ori (fragment) (across the origin): Plasmids containing the RSF 1030 origin of replication can be propagated in E. coli cells that contain additional plasmids with compatible origins.
