[The description below was written by a language model from this plasmid's Addgene catalogue record and pLannotate feature annotations shown in this document.]
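Description:
pCYP19 is a 4.6 kb bacterial expression plasmid built on the pCYP backbone for producing a cytochrome P450 from the actinomycete Sphaerisporangium album in Escherichia coli. The coding sequence was codon optimized and commercially synthesized. The catalogue describes the enzyme as an "LRD-modifying" P450 without expanding the abbreviation. Selection is by kanamycin through an aph(3')-Ia KanR gene. The only complete replication origin annotated is p15A, which is compatible with ColE1-type plasmids and so allows co-maintenance with other constructs. p15A is usually regarded as a medium-copy origin, whereas the catalogue lists the plasmid as high copy, and the record does not resolve this difference. Short fragments of RSF ori, the pBR322 bom region, the tet promoter and TcR also appear, and these look like partial matches or backbone remnants rather than functional parts.

Expression is driven by the PcymRC promoter, which corresponds to two annotated CuO operators bound by the CymR repressor of Pseudomonas putida. The plasmid carries its own cymR gene, placed directly downstream of a lacIq promoter fragment that presumably drives it constitutively. The system is therefore self-contained: CymR holds the promoter off until an inducer (classically cumate) releases it. A type III hammerhead ribozyme lies immediately downstream of the operators. Such a ribozyme typically acts as an insulator, cleaving the 5' leader so that translation is independent of promoter context. The P450 coding sequence itself is not annotated, but it most likely occupies the unannotated stretch between the ribozyme and the cymR cassette. The associated publication concerns an E. coli strain engineered for redox proficiency, used to screen terpenoids and the P450s that modify them. pCYP19 appears to be one numbered member of that set of P450 expression plasmids.
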