Addgene plasmid #212852: pCYP19
Purpose: Expresses the Sphaerisporangium album LRD-modifying cytochrome P450 enzyme
Depositing lab: Christopher Voigt. Depositing organization: Massachusetts Institute of Technology. Publication: Design of a redox-proficient Escherichia coli for screening terpenoids and modifying cytochrome P450s. Lin GM, Voigt CA. Nature Catalysis. 6, 1016–1029 (2023). https://doi.org/10.1038/s41929-023-01049-5.
Backbone
  Vector backbone: pCYP
  Vector type: Bacterial Expression
Growth in bacteria
  Bacterial resistance: Kanamycin, 50 μg/mL
  Growth temperature: 37°C
  Growth strain: DH5alpha
  Copy number: High Copy
Gene/Insert
  Gene/Insert name: cytochrome P450 (alt name: Uniprot ID: A0A367FEZ8)
  Species: Sphaerisporangium album
  Promoter: PcymRC
  Cloning method: Unknown
Resource information
  A portion of this plasmid was derived from a plasmid made by: codon optimized and synthesized by vendors
Terms and licenses: Academic/Nonprofit Terms; Industry Terms: Not Available to Industry
How to cite: pCYP19 was a gift from Christopher Voigt (Addgene plasmid # 212852 ; http://n2t.net/addgene:212852 ; RRID:Addgene_212852)
